Addgene plasmid #74845: pGWB502-omega
Purpose: (Empty Backbone) Gateway cloning compatible binary vector for expression of gene by 2xCaMV35S enhancer and omega sequence.
Depositing lab: Tsuyoshi Nakagawa. Depositing organization: Shimane University. Publication: Improved Gateway binary vectors: high-performance vectors for creation of fusion constructs in transgenic analysis of plants. Nakagawa T, Suzuki T, Murata S, Nakamura S, Hino T, Maeo K, Tabata R, Kawai T, Tanaka K, Niwa Y, Watanabe Y, Nakamura K, Kimura T, Ishiguro S. Biosci Biotechnol Biochem. 2007 Aug;71(8):2095-100. Epub 2007 Aug 7. 10.1271/bbb.70216 PubMed 17690442.
Backbone
  Vector backbone: pPZP221
  Backbone manufacturer: Hajdukiewicz P., Svab Z. and Maliga P.
  Backbone size (bp): 8500
  Modifications to backbone: gentamycin-resistant marker was removed and hygromycin-resistant marker (NOS promoter:HPT:NOS terminator) was inserted
  Vector type: Plant Expression
  Promoter: 2xCaMV35S enhancer and omega
  Selectable markers: Hygromycin
Growth in bacteria
  Bacterial resistance: Chloramphenicol and Spectinomycin, 25 & 50 μg/mL
  Growth temperature: 37°C
  Growth strain: ccdB Survival
  Copy number: High Copy
Gene/Insert
  Cloning method: Gateway Cloning
Terms and licenses: Academic/Nonprofit Terms; Industry Terms: Not Available to Industry
How to cite: pGWB502-omega was a gift from Tsuyoshi Nakagawa (Addgene plasmid # 74845 ; http://n2t.net/addgene:74845 ; RRID:Addgene_74845)
