[The description below was written by a language model from this plasmid's Addgene catalogue record and pLannotate feature annotations shown in this document.]
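Description:
pGWB502-omega is an empty Gateway destination binary vector for Agrobacterium-mediated plant transformation, built on the pPZP221 backbone and about 12 kb in its full sequence record. The backbone carries a ColE1/pBR322-type origin with the bom mobilisation region for high-copy propagation in E. coli, together with the pVS1 oriV, RepA and StaA functions that support replication and stable maintenance in Agrobacterium. Bacterial selection relies on the aadA spectinomycin/streptomycin resistance gene in the backbone. The uncut destination cassette additionally confers chloramphenicol resistance. Because the cassette encodes the CcdB toxin, the empty vector must be kept in a ccdB-tolerant strain.

Between the nopaline-type right and left T-DNA borders lie two plant expression units. The first is the cloning cassette: a CaMV 35S promoter with a duplicated enhancer, followed by the tobacco mosaic virus omega 5' leader that acts as a translational enhancer. Next come attR1, the CmR and ccdB genes, attR2 and a NOS terminator. An LR recombination with an entry clone replaces the CmR–ccdB segment with the gene of interest, and loss of ccdB provides counterselection for recombinants. No epitope tag or reporter is annotated around the att sites, so the insert appears to be expressed unfused. The second unit, in the opposite orientation near the left border, is NOS promoter–hygromycin phosphotransferase–NOS terminator, which replaced the original gentamicin marker of pPZP221 and allows hygromycin selection of transformed plants. Small lacZα, lac promoter, Tn5 transposase and gentamicin gene fragments are remnants of earlier cloning steps. The vector is intended for strong constitutive expression of cloned genes in transgenic plants.
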