Features (pLannotate 1.2.2; 30 found; start..end, strand, type, name):
     54..78      -  misc_feature   RB T-DNA repeat: right border repeat from nopaline C58 T-DNA
    144..298     -  CDS            lacZα (fragment): LacZα fragment of β-galactosidase; lacZ fragment
    405..1083    +  promoter       CaMV 35S promoter (enhanced): cauliflower mosaic virus 35S promoter with a duplicated enhancer region
   1105..1158    +  misc_feature   TMV Ω: translational enhancer from the tobacco mosaic virus 5'-leader sequence (Gallie et al., 1988)
   1172..1296    +  protein_bind   attR1: mutant version of attR; recombination site for the Gateway® LR reaction LR Clonase™
   1333..1363    +  promoter       lac UV5 promoter: E. coli lac promoter with an "up" mutation
   1388..1416    +  promoter       cat promoter (fragment): promoter of the E. coli cat gene encoding chloramphenicol acetyltransferase
   1417..2076    +  CDS            CmR: chloramphenicol acetyltransferase; cat; confers resistance to chloramphenicol
   2255..2413    +  CDS            ccdA (fragment): CCDA_ECO57 - Also known as H, letA. Experimental evidence at protein level: Swiss-Prot protein existence level 1. Antitoxin component of a type II toxin-antitoxin (TA) system which inhibits the post-segregational killing (PSK) of plasmid-free cells, also referred to as a plasmid addiction system. Binds to and blocks the activity of CcdB; will also remove bound CcdB protein from the CcdB-GyrA complex by forming a CcdA-CcdB complex, a process termed rejuvenation. Functions as a transcriptional corepressor for the ccdAB operon, repression also requires CcdB (By similarity). From Escherichia coli
   2418..2720    +  CDS            ccdB: CCDB_ECOLI - Also known as G, letB, letD. Experimental evidence at protein level: Swiss-Prot protein existence level 1. Toxic component of a type II toxin-antitoxin (TA) system, functioning in plasmid maintainence. Responsible for the post- segregational killing (PSK) of plasmid-free cells, also referred to as a plasmid addiction system. Half-life of over 2 hours. Cell killing by CcdB is accompanied by filamentation, defects in chromosome and plasmid segregation, defects in cell division, formation of anucleate cells, decreased DNA synthesis and plasmid loss. Interferes with the activity of DN
   2764..2888    -  protein_bind   attR2: mutant version of attR; recombination site for the Gateway® LR reaction LR Clonase™
   2920..3172    +  terminator     NOS terminator: nopaline synthase terminator and poly(A) signal
   3228..3250    -  protein_bind   lac operator (fragment): The lac repressor binds to the lac operator to inhibit transcription in E. coli. This inhibition can be relieved by adding lactose or isopropyl-β-D-thiogalactopyranoside (IPTG). lac repressor encoded by lacI
   3254..3284    -  promoter       lac promoter: promoter for the E. coli lac operon
   3299..3320    -  protein_bind   CAP binding site: CAP binding activates transcription in the presence of cAMP. E. coli catabolite activator protein
   3356..3608    -  terminator     NOS terminator: nopaline synthase terminator and poly(A) signal
   3759..4784    -  CDS            HygR: aminoglycoside phosphotransferase from E. coli; aph(4)-Ia; confers resistance to hygromycin
   4836..5015    -  promoter       NOS promoter: nopaline synthase promoter
   5095..5424    -  CDS            tnpA (fragment): TN5P_ECOLX - Also known as tnp. Experimental evidence at protein level: Swiss-Prot protein existence level 1. Mediates transposition of transposon Tn5 by a 'cut and paste' mechanism. First, the monomeric transposase binds the 19 bp inverted DNA repeats flanking the transposon. Then, dimerization of the DNA- bound transposase creates a synaptic DNA complex. After nicking of the first DNA strand, excision of the transposon proceeds through a series of intermediates. The transposase then mediates the insertion of the transposon at a new site by strand transfer. The activity of the wild- type tran
   5521..5545    -  misc_feature   LB T-DNA repeat: left border repeat from nopaline C58 T-DNA
   5804..5827    +  promoter       Pc promoter (fragment): intI1 (promoter lies within the coding sequence); class 1 integron promoter
   6003..6059    +  CDS            GmR (fragment): gentamycin acetyltransferase; aacC1; confers resistance to gentamycin
   6070..6857    +  CDS            SmR (fragment): aminoglycoside adenylyltransferase (Murphy, 1985); aadA; confers resistance to spectinomycin and streptomycin
   7103..7691    +  rep_origin     ori: high-copy-number ColE1/pMB1/pBR322/pUC origin of replication
   7877..8017    -  misc_feature   bom: basis of mobility region from pBR322
   8119..8158    -  CDS            rop (fragment): Rop protein, which maintains plasmids at low copy number; rop
   8361..8555    -  rep_origin     pVS1 oriV: origin of replication for the Pseudomonas plasmid pVS1 (Heeb et al., 2000)
   8621..9694    -  CDS            pVS1 RepA: replication protein from the Pseudomonas plasmid pVS1 (Heeb et al., 2000)
  10123..10752   -  CDS            pVS1 StaA: stability protein from the Pseudomonas plasmid pVS1 (Heeb et al., 2000)
  11312..11713   -  CDS            Y4CG_SINFN (fragment): Protein inferred from homology: Swiss-Prot protein existence level 3. From Sinorhizobium fredii (strain NBRC 101917 / NGR234).
>Addgene plasmid #74845 | pGWB502-omega | depositor full sequence | sequence record 141520 | pGWB502-omega sequence 11999 bps
TTTCACGCCCTTTTAAATATCCGATTATTCTAATAAACGCTCTTTTCTCTTAGGTTTACCCGCCAATATA
TCCTGTCAAACACTGATAGTTTAAACTGAAGGCGGGAAACGACAATCTGATCCAAGCTCAAGCTGCTCTA
GCATTCGCCATTCAGGCTGCGCAACTGTTGGGAAGGGCGATCGGTGCGGGCCTCTTCGCTATTACGCCAG
CTGGCGAAAGGGGGATGTGCTGCAAGGCGATTAAGTTGGGTAACGCCAGGGTTTTCCCAGTCACGACGTT
GTAAAACGACGGCCAGTGCCAAGCTTGCGTATTGGCTAGAGCAGCTTGCCAACATGGTGGAGCACGACAC
TCTCGTCTACTCCAAGAATATCAAAGATACAGTCTCAGAAGACCAAAGGGCTATTGAGACTTTTCAACAA
AGGGTAATATCGGGAAACCTCCTCGGATTCCATTGCCCAGCTATCTGTCACTTCATCAAAAGGACAGTAG
AAAAGGAAGGTGGCACCTACAAATGCCATCATTGCGATAAAGGAAAGGCTATCGTTCAAGATGCCTCTGC
CGACAGTGGTCCCAAAGATGGACCCCCACCCACGAGGAGCATCGTGGAAAAAGAAGACGTTCCAACCACG
TCTTCAAAGCAAGTGGATTGATGTGATAACATGGTGGAGCACGACACTCTCGTCTACTCCAAGAATATCA
AAGATACAGTCTCAGAAGACCAAAGGGCTATTGAGACTTTTCAACAAAGGGTAATATCGGGAAACCTCCT
CGGATTCCATTGCCCAGCTATCTGTCACTTCATCAAAAGGACAGTAGAAAAGGAAGGTGGCACCTACAAA
TGCCATCATTGCGATAAAGGAAAGGCTATCGTTCAAGATGCCTCTGCCGACAGTGGTCCCAAAGATGGAC
CCCCACCCACGAGGAGCATCGTGGAAAAAGAAGACGTTCCAACCACGTCTTCAAAGCAAGTGGATTGATG
TGATATCTCCACTGACGTAAGGGATGACGCACAATCCCACTATCCTTCGCAAGACCCTTCCTCTATATAA
GGAAGTTCATTTCATTTGGAGAGGACACGCTGAAATCACCAGTGTATTTTTACAACAATTACCAACAACA
ACAAACAACAAACAACATTACAATTACTATTTACAATTTCTAGAGTTATCAACAAGTTTGTACAAAAAAG
CTGAACGAGAAACGTAAAATGATATAAATATCAATATATTAAATTAGATTTTGCATAAAAAACAGACTAC
ATAATACTGTAAAACACAACATATCCAGTCACTATGGCGGCCCCTCGAGGGGCCGCATTAGGCACCCCAG
GCTTTACACTTTATGCTTCCGGCTCGTATAATGTGTGGATTTTGAGTTAGGATCCGGCGAGATTTTCAGG
AGCTAAGGAAGCTAAAATGGAGAAAAAAATCACTGGATATACCACCGTTGATATATCCCAATGGCATCGT
AAAGAACATTTTGAGGCATTTCAGTCAGTTGCTCAATGTACCTATAACCAGACCGTTCAGCTGGATATTA
CGGCCTTTTTAAAGACCGTAAAGAAAAATAAGCACAAGTTTTATCCGGCCTTTATTCACATTCTTGCCCG
CCTGATGAATGCTCATCCGGAATTCCGTATGGCAATGAAAGACGGTGAGCTGGTGATATGGGATAGTGTT
CACCCTTGTTACACCGTTTTCCATGAGCAAACTGAAACGTTTTCATCGCTCTGGAGTGAATACCACGACG
ATTTCCGGCAGTTTCTACACATATATTCGCAAGATGTGGCGTGTTACGGTGAAAACCTGGCCTATTTCCC
TAAAGGGTTTATTGAGAATATGTTTTTCGTCTCAGCCAATCCCTGGGTGAGTTTCACCAGTTTTGATTTA
AACGTGGCCAATATGGACAACTTCTTCGCCCCCGTTTTCACCATGGGCAAATATTATACGCAAGGCGACA
AGGTGCTGATGCCGCTGGCGATTCAGGTTCATCATGCCGTCTGTGATGGCTTCCATGTCGGCAGAATGCT
TAATGAATTACAACAGTACTGCGATGAGTGGCAGGGCGGGGCGTAAAGATCTGGATCCGGCTTACTAAAA
GCCAGATAACAGTATGCGTATTTGCGCGCTGATTTTTGCGGTATAAGAATATATACTGATATGTATACCC
GAAGTATGTCAAAAAGAGGTGTGCTATGAAGCAGCGTATTACAGTGACAGTTGACAGCGACAGCTATCAG
TTGCTCAAGGCATATATGATGTCAATATCTCCGGTCTGGTAAGCACAACCATGCAGAATGAAGCCCGTCG
TCTGCGTGCCGAACGCTGGAAAGCGGAAAATCAGGAAGGGATGGCTGAGGTCGCCCGGTTTATTGAAATG
AACGGCTCTTTTGCTGACGAGAACAGGGACTGGTGAAATGCAGTTTAAGGTTTACACCTATAAAAGAGAG
AGCCGTTATCGTCTGTTTGTGGATGTACAGAGTGATATTATTGACACGCCCGGGCGACGGATGGTGATCC
CCCTGGCCAGTGCACGTCTGCTGTCAGATAAAGTCTCCCGTGAACTTTACCCGGTGGTGCATATCGGGGA
TGAAAGCTGGCGCATGATGACCACCGATATGGCCAGTGTGCCGGTCTCCGTTATCGGGGAAGAAGTGGCT
GATCTCAGCCACCGCGAAAATGACATCAAAAACGCCATTAACCTGATGTTCTGGGGAATATAAATGTCAG
GCTCCCTTATACACAGCCAGTCTGCAGGTCGACCATAGTGACTGGATATGTTGTGTTTTACAGTATTATG
TAGTCTGTTTTTTATGCAAAATCTAATTTAATATATTGATATTTATATCATTTTACGTTTCTCGTTCAGC
TTTCTTGTACAAAGTGGTTGATAACAGCGCTTAGAGCTCGAATTTCCCCGATCGTTCAAACATTTGGCAA
TAAAGTTTCTTAAGATTGAATCCTGTTGCCGGTCTTGCGATGATTATCATATAATTTCTGTTGAATTACG
TTAAGCATGTAATAATTAACATGTAATGCATGACGTTATTTATGAGATGGGTTTTTATGATTAGAGTCCC
GCAATTATACATTTAATACGCGATAGAAAACAAAATATAGCGCGCAAACTAGGATAAATTATCGCGCGCG
GTGTCATCTATGTTACTAGATCGGGAATTGGTTCCGGAACCAATTCGTAATCATGGTCATAGCTGTTTCC
TGTGTGAAATTGTTATCCGCTCACAATTCCACACAACATACGAGCCGGAAGCATAAAGTGTAAAGCCTGG
GGTGCCTAATGAGTGAGCTAACTCACATTAGGCTGAATTAGGCGCGCCTATTTCTATTAATTCCCGATCT
AGTAACATAGATGACACCGCGCGCGATAATTTATCCTAGTTTGCGCGCTATATTTTGTTTTCTATCGCGT
ATTAAATGTATAATTGCGGGACTCTAATCATAAAAACCCATCTCATAAATAACGTCATGCATTACATGTT
AATTATTACATGCTTAACGTAATTCAACAGAAATTATATGATAATCATCGCAAGACCGGCAACAGGATTC
AATCTTAAGAAACTTTATTGCCAAATGTTTGAACGATCGGGGAAATTCGGGGGATCGATCCCGCGAACTG
TGGACGAGAACTGTGCCACCAAGCGTAAGGCCGTTCTCTCGCATTTGCCTTGCTAGGCTCGCGCGAGTTG
CTGGCTGAGGCGTTCTCGAAATCAGCTCTTGTTCGGTCGGCATCTACTCTATTCCTTTGCCCTCGGACGA
GTGCTGGGGCGTCGGTTTCCACTATCGGCGAGTACTTCTACACAGCCATCGGTCCAGACGGCCGCGCTTC
TGCGGGCGATTTGTGTACGCCCGACAGTCCCGGCTCCGGATCGGACGATTGCGTCGCATCGACCCTGCGC
CCAAGCTGCATCATCGAAATTGCCGTCAACCAAGCTCTGATAGAGTTGGTCAAGACCAATGCGGAGCATA
TACGCCCGGAGCCGCGGCGATCCTGCAAGCTCCGGATGCCTCCGCTCGAAGTAGCGCGTCTGCTGCTCCA
TACAAGCCAACCACGGCCTCCAGAAGAAGATGTTGGCGACCTCGTATTGGGAATCCCCGAACATCGCCTC
GCTCCAGTCAATGACCGCTGTTATGCGGCCATTGTCCGTCAGGACATTGTTGGAGCCGAAATCCGCGTGC
ACGAGGTGCCGGACTTCGGGGCAGTCCTCGGCCCAAAGCATCAGCTCATCGAGAGCCTGCGCGACGGACG
CACTGACGGTGTCGTCCATCACAGTTTGCCAGTGATACACATGGGGATCAGCAATCGCGCATATGAAATC
ACGCCATGTAGTGTATTGACCGATTCCTTGCGGTCCGAATGGGCCGAACCCGCTCGTCTGGCTAAGATCG
GCCGCAGCGATCGCATCCATGGCCTCCGCGACCGGCTGCAGAACAGCGGGCAGTTCGGTTTCAGGCAGGT
CTTGCAACGTGACACCCTGTGCACGGCGGGAGATGCAATAGGTCAGGCTCTCGCTGAATGCCCCAATGTC
AAGCACTTCCGGAATCGGGAGCGCGGCCGATGCAAAGTGCCGATAAACATAACGATCTTTGTAGAAACCA
TCGGCGCAGCTATTTACCCGCAGGACATATCCACGCCCTCCTACATCGAAGCTGAAAGCACGAGATTCTT
CGCCCTCCGAGAGCTGCATCAGGTCGGAGACGCTGTCGAACTTTTCGATCAGAAACTTCTCGACAGACGT
CGCGGTGAGTTCAGGCTTTTTCATATCTTATTGCCCCCCGGGATCAGATCTGGATTGAGAGTGAATATGA
GACTCTAATTGGATACCGAGGGGAATTTATGGAACGTCAGTGGAGCATTTTTGACAAGAAATATTTGCTA
GCTGATAGTGACCTTAGGCGACTTTTGAACGCGCAATAATGGTTTCTGACGTATGTGCTTAGCTCATTAA
ACTCCAGAAACCCGCGGCTGAGTGGCTCCTTCAACGTTGCGGTTCTGTCAGTTCCAAACGTAAAACGGCT
TGTCCCGCGTCATCGGCGGGGGTCATAACGTGACTCCCTTAATTCTCCGCTCATGATCTTGATCCCCTGC
GCCATCAGATCCTTGGCGGCAAGAAAGCCATCCAGTTTACTTTGCAGGGCTTCCCAACCTTACCAGAGGG
CGCCCCAGCTGGCAATTCCGGTTCGCTTGCTGTCCATAAAACCGCCCAGTCTAGCTATCGCCATGTAAGC
CCACTGCAAGCTACCTGCTTTCTCTTTGCGCTTGCGTTTTCCCTTGTCCAGATAGCCCAGTAGCTGACAT
TCATCCGGGGTCAGCACCGTTTCTGCGGACTGGCTTTCTACGTGTTCCGCTTCCTTTAGCAGCCCTTGCG
CCCTGAGTGCTTGCGGCAGCGTGAAGCTGATCCGTCGAGATTAATAGAAATAAATTCAGCCTAATTCGGC
GTTAATTCAGTACATTAAAAACGTCCGCAATGTGTTATTAAGTTGTCTAAGCGTCAATTTGTTTACACCA
CAATATATCCTGCCACCAGCCAGCCAACAGCTCCCCGACCGGCAGCTCGGCACAAAATCACCACTCGATA
CAGGCAGCCCATCAGTCCGGGACGGCGTCAGCGGGAGAGCCGTTGTAAGGCGGCAGACTTTGCTCATGTT
ACCGATGCTATTCGGAAGAACGGCAACTAAGCTGCCGGGTTTGAAACACGGATGATCTCGCGGAGGGTAG
CATGTTGATTGTAACGATGACAGAGCGTTGCTGCCTGTGATCAATTCGGGCACGAACCCAGTGGACATAA
GCCTGTTCGGTTCGTAAGCTGTAATGCAAGTAGCGTATGCGCTCACGCAACTGGTCCAGAACCTTGACCG
AACGCAGCGGTGGTAACGGCGCAGTGGCGGTTTTCATGGCTTGTTATGACTGTTTTTTTGGGGTACAGTC
TATGCCTCGGGCATCCAAGCAGCAAGCGCGTTACGCCGTGGGTCGATGTTTGATGTTATGGAGCAGCAAC
GATGTTACGCAGCAGGGCAGTCGCCCTAAAACAAAGTTAAACATCATGGGGGAAGCGGTGATCGCCGAAG
TATCGACTCAACTATCAGAGGTAGTTGGCGTCATCGAGCGCCATCTCGAACCGACGTTGCTGGCCGTACA
TTTGTACGGCTCCGCAGTGGATGGCGGCCTGAAGCCACACAGTGATATTGATTTGCTGGTTACGGTGACC
GTAAGGCTTGATGAAACAACGCGGCGAGCTTTGATCAACGACCTTTTGGAAACTTCGGCTTCCCCTGGAG
AGAGCGAGATTCTCCGCGCTGTAGAAGTCACCATTGTTGTGCACGACGACATCATTCCGTGGCGTTATCC
AGCTAAGCGCGAACTGCAATTTGGAGAATGGCAGCGCAATGACATTCTTGCAGGTATCTTCGAGCCAGCC
ACGATCGACATTGATCTGGCTATCTTGCTGACAAAAGCAAGAGAACATAGCGTTGCCTTGGTAGGTCCAG
CGGCGGAGGAACTCTTTGATCCGGTTCCTGAACAGGATCTATTTGAGGCGCTAAATGAAACCTTAACGCT
ATGGAACTCGCCGCCCGACTGGGCTGGCGATGAGCGAAATGTAGTGCTTACGTTGTCCCGCATTTGGTAC
AGCGCAGTAACCGGCAAAATCGCGCCGAAGGATGTCGCTGCCGACTGGGCAATGGAGCGCCTGCCGGCCC
AGTATCAGCCCGTCATACTTGAAGCTAGACAGGCTTATCTTGGACAAGAAGAAGATCGCTTGGCCTCGCG
CGCAGATCAGTTGGAAGAATTTGTCCACTACGTGAAAGGCGAGATCACCAAGGTAGTCGGCAAATAATGT
CTAGCTAGAAATTCGTTCAAGCCGACGCCGCTTCGCGGCGCGGCTTAACTCAAGCGTTAGATGCACTAAG
CACATAATTGCTCACAGCCAAACTATCAGGTCAAGTCTGCTTTTATTATTTTTAAGCGTGCATAATAAGC
CCTACACAAATTGGGAGATATATCATGCATGACCAAAATCCCTTAACGTGAGTTTTCGTTCCACTGAGCG
TCAGACCCCGTAGAAAAGATCAAAGGATCTTCTTGAGATCCTTTTTTTCTGCGCGTAATCTGCTGCTTGC
AAACAAAAAAACCACCGCTACCAGCGGTGGTTTGTTTGCCGGATCAAGAGCTACCAACTCTTTTTCCGAA
GGTAACTGGCTTCAGCAGAGCGCAGATACCAAATACTGTCCTTCTAGTGTAGCCGTAGTTAGGCCACCAC
TTCAAGAACTCTGTAGCACCGCCTACATACCTCGCTCTGCTAATCCTGTTACCAGTGGCTGCTGCCAGTG
GCGATAAGTCGTGTCTTACCGGGTTGGACTCAAGACGATAGTTACCGGATAAGGCGCAGCGGTCGGGCTG
AACGGGGGGTTCGTGCACACAGCCCAGCTTGGAGCGAACGACCTACACCGAACTGAGATACCTACAGCGT
GAGCTATGAGAAAGCGCCACGCTTCCCGAAGGGAGAAAGGCGGACAGGTATCCGGTAAGCGGCAGGGTCG
GAACAGGAGAGCGCACGAGGGAGCTTCCAGGGGGAAACGCCTGGTATCTTTATAGTCCTGTCGGGTTTCG
CCACCTCTGACTTGAGCGTCGATTTTTGTGATGCTCGTCAGGGGGGCGGAGCCTATGGAAAAACGCCAGC
AACGCGGCCTTTTTACGGTTCCTGGCCTTTTGCTGGCCTTTTGCTCACATGTTCTTTCCTGCGTTATCCC
CTGATTCTGTGGATAACCGTATTACCGCCTTTGAGTGAGCTGATACCGCTCGCCGCAGCCGAACGACCGA
GCGCAGCGAGTCAGTGAGCGAGGAAGCGGAAGAGCGCCTGATGCGGTATTTTCTCCTTACGCATCTGTGC
GGTATTTCACACCGCATATGGTGCACTCTCAGTACAATCTGCTCTGATGCCGCATAGTTAAGCCAGTATA
CACTCCGCTATCGCTACGTGACTGGGTCATGGCTGCGCCCCGACACCCGCCAACACCCGCTGACGCGCCC
TGACGGGCTTGTCTGCTCCCGGCATCCGCTTACAGACAAGCTGTGACCGTCTCCGGGAGCTGCATGTGTC
AGAGGTTTTCACCGTCATCACCGAAACGCGCGAGGCAGGGTGCCTTGATGTGGGCGCCGGCGGTCGAGTG
GCGACGGCGCGGCTTGTCCGCGCCCTGGTAGATTGCCTGGCCGTAGGCCAGCCATTTTTGAGCGGCCAGC
GGCCGCGATAGGCCGACGCGAAGCGGCGGGGCGTAGGGAGCGCAGCGACCGAAGGGTAGGCGCTTTTTGC
AGCTCTTCGGCTGTGCGCTGGCCAGACAGTTATGCACAGGCCAGGCGGGTTTTAAGAGTTTTAATAAGTT
TTAAAGAGTTTTAGGCGGAAAAATCGCCTTTTTTCTCTTTTATATCAGTCACTTACATGTGTGACCGGTT
CCCAATGTACGGCTTTGGGTTCCCAATGTACGGGTTCCGGTTCCCAATGTACGGCTTTGGGTTCCCAATG
TACGTGCTATCCACAGGAAAGAGACCTTTTCGACCTTTTTCCCCTGCTAGGGCAATTTGCCCTAGCATCT
GCTCCGTACATTAGGAACCGGCGGATGCTTCGCCCTCGATCAGGTTGCGGTAGCGCATGACTAGGATCGG
GCCAGCCTGCCCCGCCTCCTCCTTCAAATCGTACTCCGGCAGGTCATTTGACCCGATCAGCTTGCGCACG
GTGAAACAGAACTTCTTGAACTCTCCGGCGCTGCCACTGCGTTCGTAGATCGTCTTGAACAACCATCTGG
CTTCTGCCTTGCCTGCGGCGCGGCGTGCCAGGCGGTAGAGAAAACGGCCGATGCCGGGATCGATCAAAAA
GTAATCGGGGTGAACCGTCAGCACGTCCGGGTTCTTGCCTTCTGTGATCTCGCGGTACATCCAATCAGCT
AGCTCGATCTCGATGTACTCCGGCCGCCCGGTTTCGCTCTTTACGATCTTGTAGCGGCTAATCAAGGCTT
CACCCTCGGATACCGTCACCAGGCGGCCGTTCTTGGCCTTCTTCGTACGCTGCATGGCAACGTGCGTGGT
GTTTAACCGAATGCAGGTTTCTACCAGGTCGTCTTTCTGCTTTCCGCCATCGGCTCGCCGGCAGAACTTG
AGTACGTCCGCAACGTGTGGACGGAACACGCGGCCGGGCTTGTCTCCCTTCCCTTCCCGGTATCGGTTCA
TGGATTCGGTTAGATGGGAAACCGCCATCAGTACCAGGTCGTAATCCCACACACTGGCCATGCCGGCCGG
CCCTGCGGAAACCTCTACGTGCCCGTCTGGAAGCTCGTAGCGGATCACCTCGCCAGCTCGTCGGTCACGC
TTCGACAGACGGAAAACGGCCACGTCCATGATGCTGCGACTATCGCGGGTGCCCACGTCATAGAGCATCG
GAACGAAAAAATCTGGTTGCTCGTCGCCCTTGGGCGGCTTCCTAATCGACGGCGCACCGGCTGCCGGCGG
TTGCCGGGATTCTTTGCGGATTCGATCAGCGGCCGCTTGCCACGATTCACCGGGGCGTGCTTCTGCCTCG
ATGCGTTGCCGCTGGGCGGCCTGCGCGGCCTTCAACTTCTCCACCAGGTCATCACCCAGCGCCGCGCCGA
TTTGTACCGGGCCGGATGGTTTGCGACCGCTCACGCCGATTCCTCGGGCTTGGGGGTTCCAGTGCCATTG
CAGGGCCGGCAGACAACCCAGCCGCTTACGCCTGGCCAACCGCCCGTTCCTCCACACATGGGGCATTCCA
CGGCGTCGGTGCCTGGTTGTTCTTGATTTTCCATGCCGCCTCCTTTAGCCGCTAAAATTCATCTACTCAT
TTATTCATTTGCTCATTTACTCTGGTAGCTGCGCGATGTATTCAGATAGCAGCTCGGTAATGGTCTTGCC
TTGGCGTACCGCGTACATCTTCAGCTTGGTGTGATCCTCCGCCGGCAACTGAAAGTTGACCCGCTTCATG
GCTGGCGTGTCTGCCAGGCTGGCCAACGTTGCAGCCTTGCTGCTGCGTGCGCTCGGACGGCCGGCACTTA
GCGTGTTTGTGCTTTTGCTCATTTTCTCTTTACCTCATTAACTCAAATGAGTTTTGATTTAATTTCAGCG
GCCAGCGCCTGGACCTCGCGGGCAGCGTCGCCCTCGGGTTCTGATTCAAGAACGGTTGTGCCGGCGGCGG
CAGTGCCTGGGTAGCTCACGCGCTGCGTGATACGGGACTCAAGAATGGGCAGCTCGTACCCGGCCAGCGC
CTCGGCAACCTCACCGCCGATGCGCGTGCCTTTGATCGCCCGCGACACGACAAAGGCCGCTTGTAGCCTT
CCATCCGTGACCTCAATGCGCTGCTTAACCAGCTCCACCAGGTCGGCGGTGGCCCATATGTCGTAAGGGC
TTGGCTGCACCGGAATCAGCACGAAGTCGGCTGCCTTGATCGCGGACACAGCCAAGTCCGCCGCCTGGGG
CGCTCCGTCGATCACTACGAAGTCGCGCCGGCCGATGGCCTTCACGTCGCGGTCAATCGTCGGGCGGTCG
ATGCCGACAACGGTTAGCGGTTGATCTTCCCGCACGGCCGCCCAATCGCGGGCACTGCCCTGGGGATCGG
AATCGACTAACAGAACATCGGCCCCGGCGAGTTGCAGGGCGCGGGCTAGATGGGTTGCGATGGTCGTCTT
GCCTGACCCGCCTTTCTGGTTAAGTACAGCGATAACCTTCATGCGTTCCCCTTGCGTATTTGTTTATTTA
CTCATCGCATCATATACGCAGCGACCGCATGACGCAAGCTGTTTTACTCAAATACACATCACCTTTTTAG
ACGGCGGCGCTCGGTTTCTTCAGCGGCCAAGCTGGCCGGCCAGGCCGCCAGCTTGGCATCAGACAAACCG
GCCAGGATTTCATGCAGCCGCACGGTTGAGACGTGCGCGGGCGGCTCGAACACGTACCCGGCCGCGATCA
TCTCCGCCTCGATCTCTTCGGTAATGAAAAACGGTTCGTCCTGGCCGTCCTGGTGCGGTTTCATGCTTGT
TCCTCTTGGCGTTCATTCTCGGCGGCCGCCAGGGCGTCGGCCTCGGTCAATGCGTCCTCACGGAAGGCAC
CGCGCCGCCTGGCCTCGGTGGGCGTCACTTCCTCGCTGCGCTCAAGTGCGCGGTACAGGGTCGAGCGATG
CACGCCAAGCAGTGCAGCCGCCTCTTTCACGGTGCGGCCTTCCTGGTCGATCAGCTCGCGGGCGTGCGCG
ATCTGTGCCGGGGTGAGGGTAGGGCGGGGGCCAAACTTCACGCCTCGGGCCTTGGCGGCCTCGCGCCCGC
TCCGGGTGCGGTCGATGATTAGGGAACGCTCGAACTCGGCAATGCCGGCGAACACGGTCAACACCATGCG
GCCGGCCGGCGTGGTGGTGTCGGCCCACGGCTCTGCCAGGCTACGCAGGCCCGCGCCGGCCTCCTGGATG
CGCTCGGCAATGTCCAGTAGGTCGCGGGTGCTGCGGGCCAGGCGGTCTAGCCTGGTCACTGTCACAACGT
CGCCAGGGCGTAGGTGGTCAAGCATCCTGGCCAGCTCCGGGCGGTCGCGCCTGGTGCCGGTGATCTTCTC
GGAAAACAGCTTGGTGCAGCCGGCCGCGTGCAGTTCGGCCCGTTGGTTGGTCAAGTCCTGGTCGTCGGTG
CTGACGCGGGCATAGCCCAGCAGGCCAGCGGCGGCGCTCTTGTTCATGGCGTAATGTCTCCGGTTCTAGT
CGCAAGTATTCTACTTTATGCGACTAAAACACGCGACAAGAAAACGCCAGGAAAAGGGCAGGGCGGCAGC
CTGTCGCGTAACTTAGGACTTGTGCGACATGTCGTTTTCAGAAGACGGCTGCACTGAACGTCAGAAGCCG
ACTGCACTATAGCAGCGGAGGGGTTGGATCAAAGTACTTTGATCCCGAGGGGAACCCTGTGGTTGGCATG
CACATACAAATGGACGAACGGATAAACCT
