>Addgene plasmid #74845 | pGWB502-omega | addgene partial sequence | sequence record 162621 | CAT-R 5'-GCAACTGACTGAAATGCCTC-3'
GTATATCCAGTGATTTTTTTCTCCATTTTAGCTTCCTTAGCTCCTGAAAATCTCGACGGATCCTAACTCA
AAATCCACACATTATACGAGCCGGAAGCATAAAGTGTAAAGCCTGGGGTGCCTAATGCGGCCCCTCGAGG
GGCCGCCATAGTGACTGGATATGTTGTGTTTTACAGTATTATGTAGTCTGTTTTTTATGCAAAATCTAAT
TTAATATATTGATATTTATATCATTTTACGTTTCTCGTTCAGCTTTTTTGTACAAACTTGTTGATAACTC
TAGAAATTGTAAATAGTAATTGTAATGTTGTTTGTTGTTTGTTGTTGTTGGTAATTGTTGTAAAAATACA
CTGGTGATTTCAGCGTGTCCTCTCCAAATGAAATGAACTTCCTTATATAGAGGAAGGGTCTTGCGAAGGA
TAGTGGGATTGTGCGTCATCCCTTACGTCAGTGGAGATATCACATCAATCCACTTGCTTTGAAGACGTGG
TTGGAACGTCTTCTTTTTCCACGATGCTCCTCGTGGGTGGGGGTCCATCTTTGGGACCACTGTCGGCAGA
GGCATCTTGAACGATAGCCTTTCCTTTATCGCAATGATGGCATTTGTAGGTGCCACCTTCCTTTTCTACT
GTCCTTTTGATGAAGTGACAGATAGCTGGGCAATGGAATCCGAGGAGGTTTCCCGATATTACCCTTTGTT
GAAAAGTCTCAATAGCCCTTTGGTCTTCTGAGACTGTATCTTTGATATTCTTGGAGTAGACGAGAGTGTC
GTGCTCCACCATGTTCACATCAATCCACTTGCTTTGAAGACGTGGTTGGAACGTCTTCT
